>Addgene plasmid #237504 | pKOS6b-URP112 | addgene full sequence | sequence record 475903 | Addgene NGS Result
TTGAGATCCTTTTTTTCTGCGCGTAATCTGCTGCTTGCAAACAAAAAAACCACCGCTACCAGCGGTGGTT
TGTTTGCCGGATCAAGAGCTACCAACTCTTTTTCCGAAGGTAACTGGCTTCAGCAGAGCGCAGATACCAA
ATACTGTTCTTCTAGTGTAGCCGTAGTTAGGCCACCACTTCAAGAACTCTGTAGCACCGCCTACATACCT
CGCTCTGCTAATCCTGTTACCAGTGGCTGCTGCCAGTGGCGATAAGTCGTGTCTTACCGGGTTGGACTCA
AGACGATAGTTACCGGATAAGGCGCAGCGGTCGGGCTGAACGGGGGGTTCGTGCACACAGCCCAGCTTGG
AGCGAACGACCTACACCGAACTGAGATACCTACAGCGTGAGCTATGAGAAAGCGCCACGCTTCCCGAAGG
GAGAAAGGCGGACAGGTATCCGGTAAGCGGCAGGGTCGGAACAGGAGAGCGCACGAGGGAGCTTCCAGGG
GGAAACGCCTGGTATCTTTATAGTCCTGTCGGGTTTCGCCACCTCTGACTTGAGCGTCGATTTTTGTGAT
GCTCGTCAGGGGGGCGGAGCCTATGGAAAAACGCCAGCAACGCGGCCTTTTTACGGTTCCTGGCCTTTTG
CTGGCCTTTTGCTCACATGTTCTTTCCTGCGTTATCCCCTGATTCTGTGGATAACCGTATTACCGCCTTT
GAGTGAGCTGATACCGCTCGCCGCAGCCGAACGACCGAGCGCAGCGAGTCAGTGAGCGAGGAAGCGGAAG
AGCGCCCAATACGCAAACCGCCTCTCCCCGCGCGTTGGCCGATTCATTAATGCAGCTGGCACGACAGGTT
TCCCGACTGGAAAGCGGGCAGTGAGCGCAACGCAATTAATGTGAGTTAGCTCACTCATTAGGCACCCCAG
GCTTTACACTTTATGCTTCCGGCTCGTATGTTGTGTGGAATTGTGAGCGGATAACAATTTCACACAGGAA
ACAGCTATGACATGATTACGAATTCGAGCTCGGTACCCGGGGATCCTGCGCGGAAATCACGCTTCTTGTT
GCGACGGTCACGATACGCATAACGCAGCGCCTTCTCGACGCGCTCCAGAGCGATACGGTAGTTCGTAGAC
GAACGGCCGCGATAGCCCTTGGCGAGCTCGAGAACCTTCTTGTGACGGGCGTGCGACGTTACGCCCCGCT
TGACACGTGCCATTTACCTTATCTCCTCAGAGCCCGTAGGGCGCCCACTGCTTGATTGTCTTCGCATCCA
TGTCCGTCATGGTCTGGGGACCACGGTTGGTGCGCTTCATCTTCTGCGGACGGTTGATAAGGCCATGGCG
CTTGTTGCCCGGGCCGCACATCACTTTGCCGGTCGCGGTGATCTTGAACCGCTTCTTGACCGACGACTTG
GTCTTCATCTTGGGCATTTCGGTCTCCCTCGCCGTAAACGATTGGTCCCTCACACAGTAAGGACTCTGCA
CGGCCGGGCATGCCACTCGTGGCCCGGACGCGTGCGCGGAAGCGGTGTCCTTATCGTAAGCCCAAGTGGC
CTGCAAGCTCATTATTTTCTTGAACGCTCAATCATAAGTCCTTCCTTTCCTCAAGTCACGACGACGTGAA
AGTCCTCACAGTGACGTGAGCAAGATGAACCTTCTGACATCTTGACCCTTGACGGTCATCCATGTGCTTT
GTCCGGAAGTCACCGTGATGCATCAGAACAACAGATCCAGGAACATCCAGTTCCAGCAGGGAACGGTCCT
CAAAGCCTGGCTGTTCACAATACAGAGAAATGCCTTCTACGAGCAGACGCGCCGTCGCAGCCGCGAGCAG
GAAATCATGCTCGACATCGAGCAGGACATGCAGCCTTCCACGGCTGCACCGTCACGCCAGAATGCCCGCG
ATGCCGTTCAGGACCTGGGAGAACTGCTGTGGAAGCTGCCCGATCTGTTGCGGGAGGCCCTGATTCTCGT
GGGAGCACAGGAACTGTCCTATGAAGATGCCGCCCGCGTCTGCGATGTGCCCGCCGGAACGATGAGGGCC
CGTGTTTCCCGTGCCCGAGCCCAGCTCGCCGAGCTTGCGACGAAAAATACCGAACCTCCGGAAACGGAAT
CCGAAAAAAATATCACCTGATTTTTGCCTGATTTCCGCGGGCTCCAGCCTGTCTTTTCCTTTTTTCGGGA
AATTTCCTGCACCCCGATGCAACATTTTCGCCTGACCGTTCATTGATCCCATGAAAACAGAACGAAATCA
GGAGTCAGTTCCATGAGCACAACATCCCGGCCAGGGCTCTGGGCCCTGATAACGGCCGCGGCATTCGCGC
TTTGCGGCGCGATCCTTACCGTTGGCGGCGCATGGGTCGCTGCCATCGGCGGCCCTCTCTATTATGTCAT
CCTTGGCCTGGCACTTCTCGCCACGGCTTTCCTCTCCTTCCGGCGCAATCCGGCTGCCCTCTATCTGTTT
GCAGTCGTCGTATTCGGAACGGTTATCTGGGAACTCACCGTTGTCGGTCTCGACATCTGGGCCCTGATCC
CGCGCTCGGACATCGTCATCATCCTCGGCATCTGGCTGCTGCTGCCGTTCGTCTCCCGCCAGATTGGCGG
CACGCGGACGACCGTCCTGCCTCTCGCCGGCGCCGTTGGCGTTGCGGTTCTGGCCCTGTTCGCCAGCCTC
TTCACCGACCCGCATGACATCAGCGGCGAACTGCCGACGCAGATCGCAAACGCCTCCCCCGCCGACCCGG
ACAACGTTCCGGCCAGCGAGTGGCACGCTTATGGTCGTACGCAGGCTGGTGACCGCTGGTCCCCGCTGAA
CCAGATCAACGCGTCCAACGTCAGCAACCTCAAGGTCGCATGGCATATCCACACCAAGGATATGATGAAC
TCCAACGACCCGGGCGAAGCAACGAACGAAGCGACCCCGATCGAGTTCAACAACACGCTTTACATGTGCT
CGCTGCACCAGAAGTCGACCTGCAGGCATGCAAGCTTGGCACTGGCCGTCGTTTTACAACGTCGTGACTG
GGAAAACCCTGGCGTTACCCAACTTAATCGCCTTGCAGCACATCCCCCTTTCGCCAGCTGGCGTAATAGC
GAAGAGGCCCGCACCGATCGCCCTTCCCAACAGTTGCGCAGCCTGAATGGCGAATGGCGATAAGCTAGCT
TCACGCTGCCGCAAGCACTCAGGGCGCAAGGGCTGCTAAAGGAAGCGGAACACGTAGAAAGCCAGTCCGC
AGAAACGGTGCTGACCCCGGATGAATGTCAGCTACTGGGCTATCTGGACAAGGGAAAACGCAAGCGCAAA
GAGAAAGCAGGTAGCTTGCAGTGGGCTTACATGGCGATAGCTAGACTGGGCGGTTTTATGGACAGCAAGC
GAACCGGAATTGCCAGCTGGGGCGCCCTCTGGTAAGGTTGGGAAGCCCTGCAAAGTAAACTGGATGGCTT
TCTTGCCGCCAAGGATCTGATGGCGCAGGGGATCAAGATCTGATCAAGAGACAGGATGAGGATCGTTTCG
CATGATTGAACAAGATGGATTGCACGCAGGTTCTCCGGCCGCTTGGGTGGAGAGGCTATTCGGCTATGAC
TGGGCACAACAGACAATCGGCTGCTCTGATGCCGCCGTGTTCCGGCTGTCAGCGCAGGGGCGCCCGGTTC
TTTTTGTCAAGACCGACCTGTCCGGTGCCCTGAATGAACTCCAAGACGAGGCAGCGCGGCTATCGTGGCT
GGCCACGACGGGCGTTCCTTGCGCAGCTGTGCTCGACGTTGTCACTGAAGCGGGAAGGGACTGGCTGCTA
TTGGGCGAAGTGCCGGGGCAGGATCTCCTGTCATCTCACCTTGCTCCTGCCGAGAAAGTATCCATCATGG
CTGATGCAATGCGGCGGCTGCATACGCTTGATCCGGCTACCTGCCCATTCGACCACCAAGCGAAACATCG
CATCGAGCGAGCACGTACTCGGATGGAAGCCGGTCTTGTCGATCAGGATGATCTGGACGAAGAGCATCAG
GGGCTCGCGCCAGCCGAACTGTTCGCCAGGCTCAAGGCGCGGATGCCCGACGGCGAGGATCTCGTCGTGA
CCCATGGCGATGCCTGCTTGCCGAATATCATGGTGGAAAATGGCCGCTTTTCTGGATTCATCGACTGTGG
CCGGCTGGGTGTGGCGGACCGCTATCAGGACATAGCGTTGGCTACCCGTGATATTGCTGAAGAGCTTGGC
GGCGAATGGGCTGACCGCTTCCTCGTGCTTTACGGTATCGCCGCTCCCGATTCGCAGCGCATCGCCTTCT
ATCGCCTTCTTGACGAGTTCTTCTGAGCGGGACTCTGGGGTTCGGATCCGGGCTTATCGACTGCACGGTG
CACCAATGCTTCTGGCGTCAGGCAGCCATCGGAAGCTGTGGTATGGCTGTGCAGGTCGTAAATCACTGCA
TAATTCGTGTCGCTCAAGGCGCACTCCCGTTCTGGATAATGTTTTTTGCGCCGACATCATAACGGTTCTG
GCAAATATTCATGACAGCTTAAGATGCGTGACAAAATACGGCCGCGCTTTCATACATCGTCAGAAGACGC
CTTTCAGATTTTCCGGAGAACCAAACAGCAAAAAGGGGGAATTTCGTGTCGCAAGATAACAACTTTAGCC
AGGGGCCAGTCCCGCAGTCGGCGCGGAAAGGGGTATTGGCATTGACGTTCGTCATGCTGGGATTAACCTT
CTTTTCCGCCAGTATGTGGACCGGCGGCACTCTCGGAACCGGTCTTAGCTATCATGATTTCTTCCTCGCA
GTTCTCATCGGTAATCTTCTCCTCGGTATTTACACTTCATTTCTCGGTTACATTGGCGCAAAAACCGGCC
TGACCACTCATCTTCTTGCTCGCTTCTCGTTTGGTGTTAAAGGCTCATGGCTGCCTTCACTGCTACTGGG
CGGAACTCAGGTTGGCTGGTTTGGCGTCGGTGTGGCGATGTTTGCCATTCCGGTGGGTAAGGCAACCGGG
CTGGATATTAATTTGCTGATTGCCGTTTCCGGTTTACTGATGACCGTCACCGTCTTTTTTGGCATTTCGG
CGCTGACGGTTCTTTCGGTGATTGCGGTTCCGGCTATCGCCTGCCTGGGCGGTTATTCCGTGTGGCTGGC
TGTTAACGGCATGGGCGGCCTGGACGCATTAAAAGCGGTCGTTCCCGCACAACCGTTAGATTTCAATGTC
GCGCTGGCGCTGGTTGTGGGGTCATTTATCAGTGCGGGTACGCTCACCGCTGACTTTGTCCGGTTTGGTC
GCAATGCCAAACTGGCGGTGCTGGTGGCGATGGTGGCCTTTTTCCTCGGCAACTCGTTGATGTTTATTTT
CGGTGCAGCGGGCGCTGCGGCACTGGGCATGGCGGATATCTCTGATGTGATGATTGCTCAGGGCCTGCTG
CTGCCTGCGATTGTGGTGCTGGGGCTGAATATCTGGACCACCAACGATAACGCACTCTATGCGTCGGGTT
TAGGTTTCGCCAACATTACCGGGATGTCGAGCAAAACCCTTTCGGTAATCAACGGTATTATCGGTACGGT
CTGCGCATTATGGCTGTATAACAATTTTGTCGGCTGGTTGACCTTCCTTTCGGCAGCTATTCCTCCAGTG
GGTGGCGTGATCATCGCCGACTATCTGATGAACCGTCGCCGCTATGAGCACTTTGCGACCACGCGTATGA
TGAGTGTCAATTGGGTGGCGATTCTGGCGGTCGCCTTGGGGATTGCTGCAGGCCACTGGTTACCGGGAAT
TGTTCCGGTCAACGCGGTATTAGGTGGCGCGCTGAGCTATCTGATCCTTAACCCGATTTTGAATCGTAAA
ACGACAGCAGCAATGACGCATGTGGAGGCTAACAGTGTCGAATAACGCTTTACAAACAATTATTAACGCC
CGGTTACCAGGCGAAGAGGGGCTGTGGCAGATTCATCTGCAGGACGGAAAAATCAGCGCCATTGATGCGC
AATCCGGCGTGATGCCCATAACTGAAAACAGCCTGGATGCCGAACAAGGTTTAGTTATACCGCCGTTTGT
GGAGCCACATATTCACCTGGACACCACGCAAACCGCCGGACAACCGAACTGGAATCAGTCCGGCACGCTG
TTTGAAGGCATTGAACGCTGGGCCGAGCGCAAAGCGTTATTAACCCATGACGATGTGAAACAACGCGCAT
GGCAAACGCTGAAATGGCAGATTGCCAACGGCATTCAGCATGTGCGTACCCATGTCGATGTTTCGGATGC
AACGCTAACTGCGCTGAAAGCAATGCTGGAAGTGAAGCAGGAAGTCGCGCCGTGGATTGATCTGCAAATC
GTCGCCTTCCCTCAGGAAGGGATTTTGTCGTATCCCAACGGTGAAGCGTTGCTGGAAGAGGCGTTACGCT
TAGGGGCAGATGTAGTGGGGGCGATTCCGCATTTTGAATTTACCCGTGAATACGGCGTGGAGTCGCTGCA
TAAAACCTTCGCCCTGGCGCAAAAATACGACCGTCTCATCGACGTTCACTGTGATGAGATCGATGACGAG
CAGTCGCGCTTTGTCGAAACCGTTGCTGCCCTGGCGCACCATGAAGGCATGGGCGCGCGAGTCACCGCCA
GCCACACCACGGCAATGCACTCCTATAACGGGGCGTATACCTCACGCCTGTTCCGCTTGCTGAAAATGTC
CGGTATTAACTTTGTCGCCAACCCGCTGGTCAATATTCATCTGCAAGGACGTTTCGATACGTATCCAAAA
CGTCGCGGCATCACGCGCGTTAAAGAGATGCTGGAGTCCGGCATTAACGTCTGCTTTGGTCACGATGATG
TCTTCGATCCGTGGTATCCGCTGGGAACGGCGAATATGCTGCAAGTGCTGCATATGGGGCTGCATGTTTG
CCAGTTGATGGGCTACGGGCAGATTAACGATGGCCTGAATTTAATCACCCACCACAGCGCAAGGACGTTG
AATTTGCAGGATTACGGCATTGCCGCCGGAAACAGCGCCAACCTGATTATCCTGCCGGCTGAAAATGGGT
TTGATGCGCTGCGCCGTCAGGTTCCGGTACGTTATTCGGTACGTGGCGGCAAGGTGATTGCCAGCACACA
ACCGGCACAAACCACCGTATATCTGGAGCAGCCAGAAGCCATCGATTACAAACGTTGAACGACTGGGTTA
CAGCGAGCTTAGTTTATGCCGGATCTCTCCTGGCGCACCATCGTCGGCTACAGCCTCGGGAATTGCTACC
GCGAAATGACCGACCAAGCGACGCCCAACCTGCCATCACGAGATTTCGATTCCACCGCCGCCTTCTATGA
AAGGTTGGGCTTCGGAATCGTTTTCCGGGACGCCCTCGCGGACGTGCTCATAGTCCACGACGCCCGTGAT
TTTGTAGCCCTGGCCGACGGCCAGCAGGTAGGCCGACAGGCTCATGCCGGCCGCCGCCGCCTTTTCCTCA
ATCGCTCTTCGTTCGTCTGGAAGGCAGTACACCTTGATAGGTGGGCTGCCCTTCCTGGTTGGCTTGGTTT
CATCAGCCATCCGCTTGCCCTCATCTGTTACGCCGGCGGTAGCCGGCCAGCCTCGCAGAGCAGGATTCCC
GTTGAGCACCGCCAGGTGCGAATAAGGGACAGTGAAGAAGGAACACCCGCTCGCGGGTGGGCCTACTTCA
CCTATCCTGCCCGGCTGACGCCGTTGGATACACCAAGGAAAGTCTACACGAACCCTTTGGCAAAATCCTG
TATATCGTGCGAAAAAGGATGGATATACCGAAAAAATCGCTATAATGACCCCGAAGCAGGGTTATGCAGC
GGAAAAGCGCTGCTTCCCTGCTGTTTTGTGGAATATCTACCGACTGGAAACAGGCAAATGCAGGAAATTA
CTGAACTGAGGGGACAGGCGAGAGACGATGCCAAAGAGCTCCTGAAAATCTCGATAACTCAAAAAATACG
CCCGGTAGTGATCTTATTTCATTATGGTGAAAGTTGGAACCTCTTACGTGCCGATCAACGTCTCATTTTC
GCCAAAAGTTGGCCCAGGGCTTCCCGGTATCAACAGGGACACCAGGATTTATTTATTCTGCGAAGTGATC
TTCCGTCACAGGTATTTATTCGGCGCAAAGTGCGTCGGGTGATGCTGCCAACTTACTGATTTAGTGTATG
ATGGTGTTTTTGAGGTGCTCCAGTGGCTTCTGTTTCTATCAGCTCCTGAAAATCTCGATAACTCAAAAAA
TACGCCCGGTAGTGATCTTATTTCATTATGGTGAAAGTTGGAACCTCTTACGTGCCGATCAACGTCTCAT
TTTCGCCAAAAGTTGGCCCAGGGCTTCCCGGTATCAACAGGGACACCAGGATTTATTTATTCTGCGAAGT
GATCTTCCGTCACAGGTATTTATTCGGCGCAAAGTGCGTCGGGTGATGCTGCCAACTTACTGATTTAGTG
TATGATGGTGTTTTTGAGGTGCTCCAGTGGCTTCTGTTTCTATCAGGGCTGGATGATCCTCCAGCGCGGG
GATCTCATGCTGGAGTTCTTCGCCCACCCCAAAAGGATCTAGGTGAAGATCCTTTTTGATAATCTCATGA
CCAAAATCCCTTAACGTGAGTTTTCGTTCCACTGAGCGTCAGACCCCGTAGAAAAGATCAAAGGATCTTC
Features (pLannotate 1.2.2; 24 found; start..end, strand, type, name):
      1..589     +  rep_origin     ori: high-copy-number ColE1/pMB1/pBR322/pUC origin of replication
    772..864     +  CDS            lacI (fragment): lac repressor; lacI; The lac repressor binds to the lac operator to inhibit transcription in E. coli. This inhibition can be relieved by adding lactose or isopropyl-β-D-thiogalactopyranoside (IPTG).
    877..898     +  protein_bind   CAP binding site: CAP binding activates transcription in the presence of cAMP. E. coli catabolite activator protein
    913..943     +  promoter       lac promoter: promoter for the E. coli lac operon
    951..967     +  protein_bind   lac operator: The lac repressor binds to the lac operator to inhibit transcription in E. coli. This inhibition can be relieved by adding lactose or isopropyl-β-D-thiogalactopyranoside (IPTG). lac repressor encoded by lacI
   1000..1027    +  misc_feature   MCS (fragment): pUC18/19 multiple cloning site
   1027..1203    -  CDS            rplT (fragment): RL20_RHOPA - Experimental evidence at protein level: Swiss-Prot protein existence level 1. Binds directly to 23S ribosomal RNA and is necessary for the in vitro assembly process of the 50S ribosomal subunit. It is not involved in the protein synthesizing functions of that subunit. From Rhodopseudomonas palustris (strain ATCC BAA-98 / CGA009).
   1235..1417    -  CDS            rpmI (fragment): RL35_RHOPA - Experimental evidence at protein level: Swiss-Prot protein existence level 1. From Rhodopseudomonas palustris (strain ATCC BAA-98 / CGA009).
   2253..2954    +  CDS            gdh (fragment): DHG_GLUOX - Protein inferred from homology: Swiss-Prot protein existence level 3. From Gluconobacter oxydans (strain 621H) (Gluconobacter suboxydans).
   2953..2977    +  misc_feature   MCS (fragment): pUC18/19 multiple cloning site
   2980..3134    +  CDS            lacZα (fragment): LacZα fragment of β-galactosidase; lacZ fragment
   3147..3470    +  CDS            tnpA (fragment): TN5P_ECOLX - Also known as tnp. Experimental evidence at protein level: Swiss-Prot protein existence level 1. Mediates transposition of transposon Tn5 by a 'cut and paste' mechanism. First, the monomeric transposase binds the 19 bp inverted DNA repeats flanking the transposon. Then, dimerization of the DNA- bound transposase creates a synaptic DNA complex. After nicking of the first DNA strand, excision of the transposon proceeds through a series of intermediates. The transposase then mediates the insertion of the transposon at a new site by strand transfer. The activity of the wild- type tran
   3502..4293    +  CDS            neo: KKA2_KLEPN - Also known as kan, nptII. Experimental evidence at protein level: Swiss-Prot protein existence level 1. Resistance to kanamycin, neomycin, paromomycin, ribostamycin, butirosin and gentamicin B. From Klebsiella pneumoniae.
   4326..4427    -  CDS            yciV (fragment): RNAAM_ECOLI - Also known as trpH From Escherichia coli (strain K12).
   4599..5852    +  CDS            codB: CODB_ECOLI - Experimental evidence at protein level: Swiss-Prot protein existence level 1. Required for cytosine transport into the cell. From Escherichia coli (strain K12).
   5846..7128    +  CDS            codA (fragment): E. coli cytosine deaminase; codA; confers sensitivity to 5-fluorocytosine
   7216..7314    +  CDS            ble (fragment): BLE_KLEPN - Experimental evidence at protein level: Swiss-Prot protein existence level 1. Binding protein with a strong affinity to the bleomycin family of antibiotics. Binds to CL990; an antimitotic-antibiotic compound. From Klebsiella pneumoniae.
   7315..7500    -  CDS            traJ (fragment): oriT-recognizing protein; traJ
   7533..7642    -  oriT           oriT: incP origin of transfer
   7877..7967    -  promoter       cat promoter: promoter of the E. coli cat gene encoding chloramphenicol acetyltransferase
   8088..8164    +  mobile_element IS1 (fragment): prokaryotic transposable element IS1
   8161..8251    -  promoter       cat promoter: promoter of the E. coli cat gene encoding chloramphenicol acetyltransferase
   8372..8446    +  mobile_element IS1 (fragment): prokaryotic transposable element IS1
   8447..8500    +  CDS            ble (fragment): BLE_KLEPN - Experimental evidence at protein level: Swiss-Prot protein existence level 1. Binding protein with a strong affinity to the bleomycin family of antibiotics. Binds to CL990; an antimitotic-antibiotic compound. From Klebsiella pneumoniae.
