[The description below was written by a language model from this plasmid's Addgene catalogue record and pLannotate feature annotations shown in this document.]
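Description:
pKOS6b-URP112 is an 8.6 kb bacterial plasmid built on the pKOS6b backbone and intended to upregulate mgdh, the membrane-bound PQQ-dependent glucose dehydrogenase of Gluconobacter oxydans, using a promoter designated P112. It is maintained in E. coli through a high-copy ColE1/pUC-type origin and selected with kanamycin via the Tn5-derived neo (nptII) gene. An incP oriT with an adjacent traJ fragment makes the plasmid mobilisable by conjugation from a suitable donor strain. No origin other than the ColE1 type is annotated.

The backbone also carries E. coli codB (cytosine permease) and codA (cytosine deaminase), which together confer sensitivity to 5-fluorocytosine and so provide a counterselection marker. This combination of a transferable plasmid, a positive marker and a negative marker is characteristic of allelic-exchange vectors. In such vectors, integration by homologous recombination is selected with kanamycin, and subsequent loss of the backbone is selected with 5-fluorocytosine, leaving a markerless chromosomal change.

The insert sits between remnants of the pUC18/19 multiple cloning site, within the lac promoter/lacZα region. Its annotations fit that use. One end holds fragments resembling the ribosomal protein genes rplT and rpmI, matched to Rhodopseudomonas homologues, and the other end holds only a roughly 700 bp portion of G. oxydans gdh rather than the full coding sequence. These plausibly act as homology arms flanking an unannotated stretch of about 800 bp where P112 presumably lies, although the feature table does not identify the promoter and the record does not describe its origin. The remaining annotations (lacI, tnpA, ble, IS1, cat promoter fragments) appear to be backbone remnants.
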