Addgene plasmid #237504: pKOS6b-URP112
Purpose: Upregulation of mgdh with P112
Depositing lab: Buz Barstow. Depositing organization: Cornell University.
Backbone
  Vector backbone: pKOS6b
  Vector type: Bacterial Expression
Growth in bacteria
  Bacterial resistance: Kanamycin, 50 μg/mL
  Growth temperature: 37°C
  Growth strain: DH5alpha
  Copy number: Unknown
Gene/Insert
  Gene/Insert name: membrane-bound PQQ-dependent dehydrogenase, glucose/quinate/shikimate family (alt names: Gene ID: 56906566; mgdh)
  Species: Gluconobacter oxydans
Resource information
  A portion of this plasmid was derived from a plasmid made by: Alexa M. Schmitz.
Terms and licenses: Academic/Nonprofit Terms; Industry Terms: Not Available to Industry
Depositor comments: Please visit https://doi.org/10.1101/2023.02.09.527855 for bioRxiv preprint.
How to cite: pKOS6b-URP112 was a gift from Buz Barstow (Addgene plasmid # 237504 ; http://n2t.net/addgene:237504 ; RRID:Addgene_237504)
